Addgene plasmid #42682: TAL3219
Depositing lab: Keith Joung. Depositing organization: Massachusetts General Hospital. Publication: Targeted gene disruption in somatic zebrafish cells using engineered TALENs. Sander JD, Cade L, Khayter C, Reyon D, Peterson RT, Joung JK, Yeh JR. Nat Biotechnol. 2011 Aug 5;29(8):697-8. doi: 10.1038/nbt.1934. PubMed 21822241.
Backbone
  Vector backbone: JDS71
  Backbone manufacturer: Addgene plasmid #32287
  Backbone size w/o insert (bp): 6447
  Vector type: Mammalian Expression ; T7
Growth in bacteria
  Bacterial resistance: Ampicillin, 100 μg/mL
  Growth temperature: 37°C
  Growth strain: XL1 Blue
  Copy number: High Copy
Gene/Insert
  Gene/Insert name: ZebrafishCommunity-atg5-right (alt name: atg5)
  Species: D. rerio (zebrafish)
  Insert size (bp): 1640
  Entrez Gene: atg5 (a.k.a. apg5l, zgc:100934)
  Promoter: CMV
  Tag / fusion protein: 3X Flag (N terminal on backbone); WT FOKI (C terminal on backbone)
  Cloning method: Restriction Enzyme; 5′ cloning site N/A (destroyed during cloning); 3′ cloning site N/A (destroyed during cloning)
  Sequencing primers: 5′ CMV-F; 3′ BGH-rev
Terms and licenses: Academic/Nonprofit Terms; Industry Terms: Not Available to Industry
Depositor comments: Target binding site: TTCCTCCACATCCTCTGC It is strongly recommended that users perform a diagnostic digest to verify this plasmid prior to use. For example, a double digest of the plasmid with BamHI and KpnI should result in two bands at 2.3kb and 5.8kb.
How to cite: TAL3219 was a gift from Keith Joung (Addgene plasmid # 42682 ; http://n2t.net/addgene:42682 ; RRID:Addgene_42682)
