[The description below was written by a language model from this plasmid's Addgene catalogue record.]
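Description:
TAL3219 is a TALEN expression plasmid built on the JDS71 backbone, a roughly 6.4 kb vector classed as mammalian expression with a T7 promoter. It is maintained in E. coli as a high-copy plasmid under ampicillin selection. The record does not include a feature table, so the origin of replication and other backbone elements are not itemised. The use of a BGH reverse sequencing primer suggests a BGH polyadenylation region lies downstream of the coding sequence.

The insert, about 1.6 kb, is an engineered TAL effector repeat array named ZebrafishCommunity-atg5-right. It is not the atg5 gene itself. It is a designed DNA-binding domain that recognises an 18-nucleotide site in the zebrafish atg5 locus. The array was cloned by restriction enzyme methods that destroyed both junction sites, placing it in frame with parts supplied by the backbone: an N-terminal 3X Flag tag and a C-terminal wild-type FokI nuclease domain. The resulting fusion is one TALEN monomer. Because FokI must dimerise to cut DNA, this "right" half-site nuclease is meant to be used with a matching "left" TALEN that binds the opposite strand nearby. Together the pair makes a double-strand break whose error-prone repair can disrupt the gene.

The CMV promoter drives expression in transfected cells. The T7 designation indicates that the coding sequence can also be transcribed in vitro to make mRNA, which fits the construct's origin in work on targeted gene disruption in somatic zebrafish cells. The Flag tag allows the nuclease protein to be detected.
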