>Addgene plasmid #42682 | TAL3219 | depositor partial sequence | sequence record 57802 | TAL3219 sequence 2430 bps
TCTAGAGCTAGCACCATGGACTACAAAGACCATGACGGTGATTATAAAGATCATGACATCGATTACAAGG
ATGACGATGACAAGATGGCCCCCAAGAAGAAGAGGAAGGTGGGCATTCACCGCGGGGTACCTATGGTGGA
CTTGAGGACACTCGGTTATTCGCAACAGCAACAGGAGAAAATCAAGCCTAAGGTCAGGAGCACCGTCGCG
CAACACCACGAGGCGCTTGTGGGGCATGGCTTCACTCATGCGCATATTGTCGCGCTTTCACAGCACCCTG
CGGCGCTTGGGACGGTGGCTGTCAAATACCAAGATATGATTGCGGCCCTGCCCGAAGCCACGCACGAGGC
AATTGTAGGGGTCGGTAAACAGTGGTCGGGAGCGCGAGCACTTGAGGCGCTGCTGACTGTGGCGGGTGAG
CTTAGGGGGCCTCCGCTCCAGCTCGACACCGGGCAGCTGCTGAAGATCGCGAAGAGAGGGGGAGTAACAG
CGGTAGAGGCAGTGCACGCCTGGCGCAATGCGCTCACCGGGGCCCCCTTGAACCTGACCCCAGACCAGGT
AGTCGCAATCGCGTCAAACGGAGGGGGAAAGCAAGCCCTGGAAACCGTGCAAAGGTTGTTGCCGGTCCTT
TGTCAAGACCACGGCCTTACACCGGAGCAAGTCGTGGCCATTGCATCCCACGACGGTGGCAAACAGGCTC
TTGAGACGGTTCAGAGACTTCTCCCAGTTCTCTGTCAAGCCCACGGGCTGACTCCCGATCAAGTTGTAGC
GATTGCGTCGCATGACGGAGGGAAACAAGCATTGGAGACTGTCCAACGGCTCCTTCCCGTGTTGTGTCAA
GCCCACGGTTTGACGCCTGCACAAGTGGTCGCCATCGCCTCGAATGGCGGCGGTAAGCAGGCGCTGGAAA
CAGTACAGCGCCTGCTGCCTGTACTGTGCCAGGATCATGGACTGACCCCAGACCAGGTAGTCGCAATCGC
GTCACATGACGGGGGAAAGCAAGCCCTGGAAACCGTGCAAAGGTTGTTGCCGGTCCTTTGTCAAGACCAC
GGCCTTACACCGGAGCAAGTCGTGGCCATTGCATCCCACGACGGTGGCAAACAGGCTCTTGAGACGGTTC
AGAGACTTCTCCCAGTTCTCTGTCAAGCCCACGGGCTGACTCCCGATCAAGTTGTAGCGATTGCGTCGAA
CATTGGAGGGAAACAAGCATTGGAGACTGTCCAACGGCTCCTTCCCGTGTTGTGTCAAGCCCACGGTTTG
ACGCCTGCACAAGTGGTCGCCATCGCCAGCCATGATGGCGGTAAGCAGGCGCTGGAAACAGTACAGCGCC
TGCTGCCTGTACTGTGCCAGGATCATGGACTGACCCCAGACCAGGTAGTCGCAATCGCGTCGAACATTGG
GGGAAAGCAAGCCCTGGAAACCGTGCAAAGGTTGTTGCCGGTCCTTTGTCAAGACCACGGCCTTACACCG
GAGCAAGTCGTGGCCATTGCAAGCAATGGGGGTGGCAAACAGGCTCTTGAGACGGTTCAGAGACTTCTCC
CAGTTCTCTGTCAAGCCCACGGGCTGACTCCCGATCAAGTTGTAGCGATTGCGTCGCATGACGGAGGGAA
ACAAGCATTGGAGACTGTCCAACGGCTCCTTCCCGTGTTGTGTCAAGCCCACGGTTTGACGCCTGCACAA
GTGGTCGCCATCGCCAGCCATGATGGCGGTAAGCAGGCGCTGGAAACAGTACAGCGCCTGCTGCCTGTAC
TGTGCCAGGATCATGGACTGACCCCAGACCAGGTAGTCGCAATCGCGTCAAACGGAGGGGGAAAGCAAGC
CCTGGAAACCGTGCAAAGGTTGTTGCCGGTCCTTTGTCAAGACCACGGCCTTACACCGGAGCAAGTCGTG
GCCATTGCATCCCACGACGGTGGCAAACAGGCTCTTGAGACGGTTCAGAGACTTCTCCCAGTTCTCTGTC
AAGCCCACGGGCTGACTCCCGATCAAGTTGTAGCGATTGCGTCCAACGGTGGAGGGAAACAAGCATTGGA
GACTGTCCAACGGCTCCTTCCCGTGTTGTGTCAAGCCCACGGTTTGACGCCTGCACAAGTGGTCGCCATC
GCCAACAACAACGGCGGTAAGCAGGCGCTGGAAACAGTACAGCGCCTGCTGCCTGTACTGTGCCAGGATC
ATGGACTGACACCCGAACAGGTGGTCGCCATTGCTTCCCACGACGGAGGACGGCCAGCCTTGGAGTCCAT
CGTAGCCCAATTGTCCAGGCCCGATCCCGCGTTGGCTGCGTTAACGAATGACCATCTGGTGGCGTTGGCA
TGTCTTGGTGGACGACCCGCGCTCGATGCAGTCAAAAAGGGTCTGCCTCATGCTCCCGCATTGATCAAAA
GAACCAACCGGCGGATTCCCGAGAGAACTTCCCATCGAGTCGCGGGATCC
