>Addgene plasmid #42682 | TAL3219 | addgene partial sequence | sequence record 61164 | JDS-TALEN-F 5'-TAGGGGTCGGTAAACAGTGG-3'
TGTGGCGGGTGAGCTTAGGGGGCCTCCGCTCCAGCTCGACACCGGGCAGCTGCTGAAGATCGCGAAGAGA
GGGGGAGTAACAGCGGTAGAGGCAGTGCACGCCTGGCGCAATGCGCTCACCGGGGCCCCCTTGAACCTGA
CCCCAGACCAGGTAGTCGCAATCGCGTCAAACGGAGGGGGAAAGCAAGCCCTGGAAACCGTGCAAAGGTT
GTTGCCGGTCCTTTGTCAAGACCACGGCCTTACACCGGAGCAAGTCGTGGCCATTGCATCCCACGACGGT
GGCAAACAGGCTCTTGAGACGGTTCAGAGACTTCTCCCAGTTCTCTGTCAAGCCCACGGGCTGACTCCCG
ATCAAGTTGTAGCGATTGCGTCGCATGACGGAGGGAAACAAGCATTGGAGACTGTCCAACGGCTCCTTCC
CGTGTTGTGTCAAGCCCACGGTTTGACGCCTGCACAAGTGGTCGCCATCGCCTCGAATGGCGGCGGTAAG
CAGGCGCTGGAAACAGTACAGCGCCTGCTGCCTGTACTGTGCCAGGATCATGGACTGACCCCAGACCAGG
TAGTCGCAATCGCGTCACATGACGGGGGAAAGCAAGCCCTGGAAACCGTGCAAAGGTTGTTGCCGGTCCT
TTGTCAAGACCACGGCCTTACACCGGAGCAAGTCGTGGCCATTGCATCCCACGACGGTGGCAAACAGGCT
CTTGAGACGGTTCAGAGACTTCTCCCAGTTCTCTGTCAAGCCCACGGGCTGACTCCCGATCAAGTTGTAG
CGATTGCGTCGAACATTGGAGGGAAACAAGCATTGGAGACTGTCCAACGGCTCCTTCCCGTGTTGTGTCA
AGCCCACGGTTTGACGCCTGCACAAGTGGTCGCCATCGCCAGCCATGATGGCGGTAA
